LOCUS       Exported 9552 bp ds-DNA circular SYN 13-MAY-2021
DEFINITION  Muscle specific zebrafish expression of mKate2 fused to rab8a.
ACCESSION   .
VERSION     .
KEYWORDS    actc1b-mKate2-rab8a
SOURCE      synthetic DNA construct
  ORGANISM  synthetic DNA construct
REFERENCE   1 (bases 1 to 9552)
  TITLE     Parton Lab Plasmids for in vivo cell biology in the zebrafish
REFERENCE   2 (bases 1 to 9552)
  AUTHORS   .
  TITLE     Direct Submission
  JOURNAL   Exported May 13, 2021 from SnapGene Server 1.1.58
            http://www.snapgene.com
FEATURES             Location/Qualifiers
     source          1..9552
                     /organism="synthetic DNA construct"
                     /mol_type="other DNA"
     protein_bind    1..25
                     /gene="mutant version of attB"
                     /label=attB1
                     /bound_moiety="BP Clonase(TM)"
                     /note="recombination site for the Gateway(R) BP reaction"
     regulatory      26..35
                     /regulatory_class="other"
                     /note="vertebrate consensus sequence for strong initiation
                     of translation (Kozak, 1987)"
     CDS             32..727
                     /codon_start=1
                     /product="monomeric far-red fluorescent protein (Shcherbo
                     et al., 2009)"
                     /label=mKate2
                     /note="mammalian codon-optimized"
                     /translation="MVSELIKENMHMKLYMEGTVNNHHFKCTSEGEGKPYEGTQTMRIK
                     AVEGGPLPFAFDILATSFMYGSKTFINHTQGIPDFFKQSFPEGFTWERVTTYEDGGVLT
                     ATQDTSLQDGCLIYNVKIRGVNFPSNGPVMQKKTLGWEASTETLYPADGGLEGRADMAL
                     KLVGGGHLICNLKTTYRSKKPAKNLKMPGVYYVDRRLERIKEADKETYVEQHEVAVARY
                     CDLPSKLGHR"
     protein_bind    complement(729..753)
                     /gene="mutant version of attB"
                     /label=attB2
                     /bound_moiety="BP Clonase(TM)"
                     /note="recombination site for the Gateway(R) BP reaction"
     protein_bind    complement(1376..1396)
                     /gene="mutant version of attB"
                     /label=attB3
                     /bound_moiety="BP Clonase(TM)"
                     /note="core recombination site for the Gateway(R) BP
                     reaction"
     primer_bind     complement(1404..1420)
                     /label=M13 fwd
                     /note="common sequencing primer, one of multiple similar
                     variants"
     polyA_signal    1436..1570
                     /label=SV40 poly(A) signal
                     /note="SV40 polyadenylation signal"
     primer_bind     complement(1460..1479)
                     /label=EBV-rev
                     /note="SV40 polyA terminator, reverse primer"
     primer_bind     1514..1533
                     /label=SV40pA-R
                     /note="SV40 polyA, reverse primer"
     primer_bind     complement(2242..2258)
                     /label=SK primer
                     /note="common sequencing primer, one of multiple similar
                     variants"
     primer_bind     complement(2242..2258)
                     /label=pBluescriptSK
                     /note="For pBluescript vector"
     primer_bind     complement(2295..2315)
                     /label=T3
                     /note="T3 promoter, forward primer"
     promoter        complement(2295..2313)
                     /label=T3 promoter
                     /note="promoter for bacteriophage T3 RNA polymerase"
     primer_bind     complement(2334..2350)
                     /label=M13 rev
                     /note="common sequencing primer, one of multiple similar
                     variants"
     primer_bind     complement(2347..2369)
                     /label=M13/pUC Reverse
                     /note="In lacZ gene"
     protein_bind    2358..2374
                     /label=lac operator
                     /bound_moiety="lac repressor encoded by lacI"
                     /note="The lac repressor binds to the lac operator to
                     inhibit transcription in E. coli. This inhibition can be
                     relieved by adding lactose or
                     isopropyl-beta-D-thiogalactopyranoside (IPTG)."
     promoter        complement(2382..2412)
                     /label=lac promoter
                     /note="promoter for the E. coli lac operon"
     protein_bind    2427..2448
                     /label=CAP binding site
                     /bound_moiety="E. coli catabolite activator protein"
                     /note="CAP binding activates transcription in the presence
                     of cAMP."
     primer_bind     complement(2565..2582)
                     /label=L4440
                     /note="L4440 vector, forward primer"
     rep_origin      complement(2736..3324)
                     /direction=LEFT
                     /label=ori
                     /note="high-copy-number ColE1/pMB1/pBR322/pUC origin of
                     replication"
     primer_bind     complement(2816..2835)
                     /label=pBR322ori-F
                     /note="pBR322 origin, forward primer"
     CDS             complement(3495..4355)
                     /codon_start=1
                     /gene="bla"
                     /product="beta-lactamase"
                     /label=AmpR
                     /note="confers resistance to ampicillin, carbenicillin, and
                     related antibiotics"
                     /translation="MSIQHFRVALIPFFAAFCLPVFAHPETLVKVKDAEDQLGARVGYI
                     ELDLNSGKILESFRPEERFPMMSTFKVLLCGAVLSRIDAGQEQLGRRIHYSQNDLVEYS
                     PVTEKHLTDGMTVRELCSAAITMSDNTAANLLLTTIGGPKELTAFLHNMGDHVTRLDRW
                     EPELNEAIPNDERDTTMPVAMATTLRKLLTGELLTLASRQQLIDWMEADKVAGPLLRSA
                     LPAGWFIADKSGAGERGSRGIIAALGPDGKPSRIVVIYTTGSQATMDERNRQIAEIGAS
                     LIKHW"
     primer_bind     4118..4137
                     /label=Amp-R
                     /note="Ampicillin resistance gene, reverse primer"
     promoter        complement(4356..4460)
                     /gene="bla"
                     /label=AmpR promoter
     primer_bind     complement(4623..4644)
                     /label=F1ori-F
                     /note="F1 origin, forward primer"
     primer_bind     5540..5556
                     /label=M13 rev
                     /note="common sequencing primer, one of multiple similar
                     variants"
     protein_bind    5576..5596
                     /gene="mutant version of attB"
                     /label=attB4
                     /bound_moiety="BP Clonase(TM)"
                     /note="core recombination site for the Gateway(R) BP
                     reaction"
ORIGIN
        1 gcaagtttgt acaaaaaagc aggctgccac catggtgagc gagctgatta aggagaacat
       61 gcacatgaag ctgtacatgg agggcaccgt gaacaaccac cacttcaagt gcacatccga
      121 gggcgaaggc aagccctacg agggcaccca gaccatgaga atcaaggcgg tcgagggcgg
      181 ccctctcccc ttcgccttcg acatcctggc taccagcttc atgtacggca gcaaaacctt
      241 catcaaccac acccagggca tccccgactt ctttaagcag tccttccccg agggcttcac
      301 atgggagaga gtcaccacat acgaagacgg gggcgtgctg accgctaccc aggacaccag
      361 cctccaggac ggctgcctca tctacaacgt caagatcaga ggggtgaact tcccatccaa
      421 cggccctgtg atgcagaaga aaacactcgg ctgggaggcc tccaccgaga ccctgtaccc
      481 cgctgacggc ggcctggaag gcagagccga catggccctg aagctcgtgg gcgggggcca
      541 cctgatctgc aacttgaaga ccacatacag atccaagaaa cccgctaaga acctcaagat
      601 gcccggcgtc tactatgtgg acagaagact ggaaagaatc aaggaggccg acaaagagac
      661 ctacgtcgag cagcacgagg tggctgtggc cagatactgc gacctcccta gcaaactggg
      721 gcacagagac ccagctttct tgtacaaagt ggtggcgaag acctacgatt atttgtttaa
      781 actgctgtta atcggggatt ccggagtcgg gaagacctgt gtgctgttca gattctcaga
      841 ggatgccttt aactcgacat ttatctcgac gataggtatc gatttcaaga tcaggacaat
      901 agaactagat ggcaagaaga taaagttaca gatatgggac acggcaggac aggaacgatt
      961 tcggacgatc acgacagcat attacagagg tgcaatgggt attatgctgg tttatgatat
     1021 caccaatgag aagtcatttg acaacatcaa aaactggatc cgaaacatag aggagcatgc
     1081 atcagctgat gtggaaaaga tgattttggg gaacaaatgt gacattaatg agaagaggca
     1141 ggtgtctaaa gacagaggcg agaagctggc gttagagtac ggcatcaagt tcatggagac
     1201 aagtgcaaag gctaatatca acgttgagaa tgctttctta acactcgcca gagacataaa
     1261 agcaaagatg gacacaaaat tggagggaaa caatcctcag ggcagcaacc acggtgtgaa
     1321 aattaccact gaacagccga aaaagagcag cttctttcgc tgtgtgctac tgtgacaact
     1381 ttattataca tagttgataa ttcactggcc gtcgttttac ggtaccatcg atgatgatcc
     1441 agacatgata agatacattg atgagtttgg acaaaccaca actagaatgc agtgaaaaaa
     1501 atgctttatt tgtgaaattt gtgatgctat tgctttattt gtaaccatta taagctgcaa
     1561 taaacaagtt aacaacaaca attgcattca ttttatgttt caggttcagg gggaggtgtg
     1621 ggaggttttt taaagcaagt aaaacctcta caaatgtggt atggctgatt atgatcctct
     1681 agatcagatc tgcgaagata cggccacggg tgctcttgat cctgtggctg attttggact
     1741 gtgctgctcg cagctgctga tgaatcacat acttcctcca ttttcttcca ctgattgact
     1801 gttataattt ccctaatttc caggtcaagg tgctgtgcat tgtggtaata gatgtgacat
     1861 gacgtcactt ccaaaggacc aatgaacatg tctgaccaat ttcatataat gtgaaaacga
     1921 ttttcatagg cagaataaat aacatttaaa ttaaactggg catcagcgca attcaattgg
     1981 tttggtaata gcaagggaaa atagaatgaa gtgatctcca aaaaataagt actttttgac
     2041 tgtaaataaa attgtaagga gtaaaaagta cttttttttc taaaaaaatg taattaagta
     2101 aaagtaaaag tattgatttt taattgtact caagtaaagt aaaaatcccc aaaaataata
     2161 cttaagtaca gtaatcaagt aaaattactc aagtacttta cacctctggt tcttgacccc
     2221 ctaccttcag caagcccagc agatccacta gttctagagc ggccgccacc gcggtggagc
     2281 tccagctttt gttcccttta gtgagggtta attgcgcgct tggcgtaatc atggtcatag
     2341 ctgtttcctg tgtgaaattg ttatccgctc acaattccac acaacatacg agccggaagc
     2401 ataaagtgta aagcctgggg tgcctaatga gtgagctaac tcacattaat tgcgttgcgc
     2461 tcactgcccg ctttccagtc gggaaacctg tcgtgccagc tgcattaatg aatcggccaa
     2521 cgcgcgggga gaggcggttt gcgtattggg cgctcttccg cttcctcgct cactgactcg
     2581 ctgcgctcgg tcgttcggct gcggcgagcg gtatcagctc actcaaaggc ggtaatacgg
     2641 ttatccacag aatcagggga taacgcagga aagaacatgt gagcaaaagg ccagcaaaag
     2701 gccaggaacc gtaaaaaggc cgcgttgctg gcgtttttcc ataggctccg cccccctgac
     2761 gagcatcaca aaaatcgacg ctcaagtcag aggtggcgaa acccgacagg actataaaga
     2821 taccaggcgt ttccccctgg aagctccctc gtgcgctctc ctgttccgac cctgccgctt
     2881 accggatacc tgtccgcctt tctcccttcg ggaagcgtgg cgctttctca tagctcacgc
     2941 tgtaggtatc tcagttcggt gtaggtcgtt cgctccaagc tgggctgtgt gcacgaaccc
     3001 cccgttcagc ccgaccgctg cgccttatcc ggtaactatc gtcttgagtc caacccggta
     3061 agacacgact tatcgccact ggcagcagcc actggtaaca ggattagcag agcgaggtat
     3121 gtaggcggtg ctacagagtt cttgaagtgg tggcctaact acggctacac tagaagaaca
     3181 gtatttggta tctgcgctct gctgaagcca gttaccttcg gaaaaagagt tggtagctct
     3241 tgatccggca aacaaaccac cgctggtagc ggtggttttt ttgtttgcaa gcagcagatt
     3301 acgcgcagaa aaaaaggatc tcaagaagat cctttgatct tttctacggg gtctgacgct
     3361 cagtggaacg aaaactcacg ttaaggcatt ttggtcatga gattatcaaa aaggatcttc
     3421 acctagatcc ttttaaatta aaaatgaagt tttaaatcaa tctaaagtat atatgagtaa
     3481 acttggtctg acagttacca atgcttaatc agtgaggcac ctatctcagc gatctgtcta
     3541 tttcgttcat ccatagttgc ctgactcccc gtcgtgtaga taactacgat acgggagggc
     3601 ttaccatctg gccccagtgc tgcaatgata ccgcgagacc cacgctcacc ggctccagat
     3661 ttatcagcaa taaaccagcc agccggaagg gccgagcgca gaagtggtcc tgcaacttta
     3721 tccgcctcca tccagtctat taattgttgc cgggaagcta gagtaagtag ttcgccagtt
     3781 aatagtttgc gcaacgttgt tgccattgct acaggcatcg tggtgtcacg ctcgtcgttt
     3841 ggtatggctt cattcagctc cggttcccaa cgatcaaggc gagttacatg atcccccatg
     3901 ttgtgcaaaa aagcggttag ctccttcggt cctccgatcg ttgtcagaag taagttggcc
     3961 gcagtgttat cactcatggt tatggcagca ctgcataatt ctcttactgt catgccatcc
     4021 gtaagatgct tttctgtgac tggtgagtac tcaaccaagt cattctgaga atagtgtatg
     4081 cggcgaccga gttgctcttg cccggcgtca atacgggata ataccgcgcc acatagcaga
     4141 actttaaaag tgctcatcat tggaaaacgt tcttcggggc gaaaactctc aaggatctta
     4201 ccgctgttga gatccagttc gatgtaaccc actcgtgcac ccaactgatc ttcagcatct
     4261 tttactttca ccagcgtttc tgggtgagca aaaacaggaa ggcaaaatgc cgcaaaaaag
     4321 ggaataaggg cgacacggaa atgttgaata ctcatactct tcctttttca atattattga
     4381 agcatttatc agggttattg tctcatgagc ggatacatat ttgaatgtat ttagaaaaat
     4441 aaacaaatag gggttccgcg cacatttccc cgaaaagtgc cacctaaatt gtaagcgtta
     4501 atattttgtt aaaattcgcg ttaaattttt gttaaatcag ctcatttttt aaccaatagg
     4561 ccgaaatcgg caaaatccct tataaatcaa aagaatagac cgagataggg ttgagtgttg
     4621 ttccagtttg gaacaagagt ccactattaa agaacgtgga ctccaacgtc aaagggcgaa
     4681 aaaccgtcta tcagggcgat ggcccacgct ggctaagaac tcatcagcct ccccggtcca
     4741 tctacccacg taccaatgca ccaattggcc acaatgacgg ctactacatg gtgccattcc
     4801 ttcctcttta taggaatgga gactacctcc tgtccaacaa tgctcttgga tacgagtacg
     4861 cctacctgtt ggacccaggt cattgcacaa caccagaaat gccctctgat ctgcaaaaga
     4921 cgtgaatatc tgttcagaca cccatatcca ctctgttcca cacaggtcag aggtttgtcc
     4981 aggagttctt gacagaggtg taaaaagtac tcaaaaattt tactcaagtg aaagtacaag
     5041 tacttaggga aaattttact caattaaaag taaaagtatc tggctagaat cttacttgag
     5101 taaaagtaaa aaagtactcc attaaaattg tacttgagta ttaaggaagt aaaagtaaaa
     5161 gcaagaaaga aaactagaga ttcttgttta agcttttaat ctcaaaaaac attaaatgaa
     5221 atgcatacaa ggttttatcc tgctttagaa ctgtttgtat ttaattatca aactataaga
     5281 cagacaatct aatgccagta cacgctactc aaagttgtaa aacctcagat ttaacttcag
     5341 tagaagctga ttctcaaaat tgttagtgtc aagcctagct cttttggggc tgaaaagcaa
     5401 tcctgcagtg ctgaaaagcc tctcacaggc agccgatgcg ggaagaggtg tattagtctt
     5461 gatagagagg ctgcaaatag caggaaacgt gagcagagac tccctggtgt ctgaaacaca
     5521 ggccagatgg gccctcgagc aggaaacagc tatgaccatg attacgccaa gctatcaact
     5581 ttgtatagaa aagttggcac gcgcagattc cgtgtgggcc tggtaatatc ttaccatttt
     5641 aagctatttt aagattaggg aaaaaaatta aataaaacta ctttaaaatt actttcctta
     5701 aaaagcaaca tatttattta gtttttgttt aactggctca agattgtaat attttacttt
     5761 tacatgtttt tttaagtacc taaatgtgtt caaaagtaaa gtatgttatt gttttttttt
     5821 tttaatgtta gctaagcttt aaattgtaat atattacttt taaaagtgac tttttaaaaa
     5881 tgtaaataaa aaagtaacta taaatgtgta atgcatgtta tttctgtggg tttttaattt
     5941 tcatctcaac tgggcttaca attttaacat aataaaaatc aaatcaaatc aaatcaggcc
     6001 cttatttgtc acatacactc ttgtatactg aaataaacta aatgttgaga aaaatttaaa
     6061 tacaccaaaa taacgcatac cttttttgta attacctaag taaaacattt agttcctttt
     6121 ttaagtgact caagattgta atctattaat tgtaaaagat aaaactagtg atcaatctga
     6181 cgtgcttcta tgcagcctgt gagattaatt gtgatgttta attattaaac aatttaaatg
     6241 gatcaaacat ttcacatgtg cttattgtgt ccaacaaaac cagcagaagc acttaaaaat
     6301 attgcatgac aacatgagtt tttaatgtaa attatatata cttcctaaac gaagttaatc
     6361 atatttctaa aataataatg tcattgaaat atttaaataa atgataagct ttagttgatt
     6421 caacataaaa ttgaaagcaa taaggacttt ttttttttac agcggtgaag caaaagcatg
     6481 taataatcat ataatataat aaataaataa ataaataatg gctcttggtg caaatatgaa
     6541 cactttaaat aaatatagaa taaatatgat caataagtca taacgatgtg ttttatgttg
     6601 attataattt aaacatgttt ctaacgcaag ttttaaaaac tgttttaaag tattatttta
     6661 agttataaga tcaatttgac tcaacatttt gtagtgaaaa tatgttgtgt aaaattaata
     6721 taatatacac tataaaaatg cagggttcca cacaatacat taatgttgtc ccaacacaaa
     6781 tcgattaagt taacaaatat atgtggattg aacataaaaa attaagttgt cccaatgaaa
     6841 tctcaagaat tgtgttgttt cagctcattt taaataagta gttttaacaa gtaaaaaata
     6901 acatattttt gagtgtgtat atatatatat tacaaaatat aataatataa aatgtaaaag
     6961 atataaacca tgctacatat atttaagagc tattttgcac attacttttt tgcaagccat
     7021 tttagtgttt tttttacaaa tatatattag ctaaatatac aatatcttaa atatacaatt
     7081 aatcagacat gcaattaatg catttaacct acataaaaat acatgatcaa catatgtttt
     7141 atgctgatta caactaaatc aaacgtaatg aaattaattt ataaaagcga tttaaatatg
     7201 tcaatatttt aagttaaaat cacttgaaac ctactataaa tgaacttaaa ttaaaaaaat
     7261 ctcctttaat tccaatgcaa cagtgttgtt ttttcagctg aggacccccg gtgcagatgg
     7321 ttggcccccg gcccgctatt ctaaggaagc ctttcttaat tttagggcgg cgctgcatgc
     7381 gctcagatca gattcacggg tggagagggt tattttctct tttttatttt ttcttgcctg
     7441 ctcatatttg ggcctgtgtg aaccccaggc tccgcctcgg cccccaggag ccgctcttat
     7501 ttaaagggga tcctcgcctt cagtcttcgt cccagtggaa gcatcagtct tgtgataaca
     7561 acttggtgag tcctacagac cagcgctcga ctctaggctt taaatgcatt gatttctctg
     7621 gattagctac cgggagagtt ttaactttgc ttattagtct tgtgctcgaa ctgctaggtt
     7681 taaagagtgt tttctctaat gcatgcatga agcgacagct gaaaaccaga aatagagcgt
     7741 ttgtcctcct gttaaactct agcctttctt tggcatttgt cagtccgagt cttcagctgc
     7801 cggcaggaga ttgggtttca gtaacacttg ctgagcacaa actacacgtg ctttcttcag
     7861 atttaattca ttattaatca ttctagattt aaatgatgtt cttactcatt gctgattatt
     7921 ttagccttgc ggagcagatt aaatgagcac gtgtttcatt aagattgatt taaatataat
     7981 taatatttca ccactgtagt tttaaaattg ccttctaagt catggttgat ttttaatagg
     8041 tatcggctct aattagatta ctattttggt ttttaaatgt tatttctatt tcatttgtag
     8101 gctcgttttt aatgtgattt tattagattc tagttttaaa atcatctctt agccttaatg
     8161 agcagactga atgaacatgt ttcattaaga ttaacttcat tataatgaat tatttaatca
     8221 ttctagtggg ttataaatca gctctattta aattaattgt cgtgtttatt tctatttaat
     8281 ttttgattat tttttcaggg tcgtttttat gtgatttttt cccgtttcta attttaaact
     8341 aattgtttga tttttatatg attcgactct ttttaaatga attgttttgc tttttttatt
     8401 gagcatatat atattataca atttcaatca acaattgttg tgctttttaa atgttgtttc
     8461 tatttcattt ctagggtcga ttttattcga ttctagtttt aaaatcgtga tttttaactt
     8521 ctaaccttac tgagcagact gaatgaacat gtttcatcaa gattaacttc attatagtta
     8581 attattgaat cgtgctagtg gtttataaat cagctctatt taaattaatc atcatcatta
     8641 tttctattta atttttatta tttctttagg attattttta tgtgattttt ttcacgttct
     8701 agttttaaac tcaatgctca ttactgctca cccttgctga gcagtctttc gttaagatta
     8761 aattaattaa taaccattct agttttaaaa cagtgtctta aggcatagct gatattttac
     8821 aagtttacta tttaatatat ctcctttctt tttttagggt cgatttcatc tgatttgatt
     8881 aatttttatt atcttcacta agctttttgt tctaggtttt attctcagta ttattactgt
     8941 tatatttgaa ctgaatttct cctcatagtt tattcatttt atttatttat tttttgttta
     9001 ttcgctattt tgtattttag tttttaatta gaaattttat tagaatcgtt ttgaactagt
     9061 ttttatgcac tctaacatta atattaaatc ataactatta tttttattat aatttatttg
     9121 tgtttatctt tttgtgtagc tttcatgtgt ttttatttta gttttattat gtttgcattg
     9181 aattttttgg actagtttat ataacgatat acagaaaagc catgacaaca aatgttttta
     9241 taatacctat taagtataag ctaatcagat ttccactatt ctgttcaaag ttaacattat
     9301 tagccattct gatggatcat ttgacatttg tcatatgtct ttatgaacac tgctctttca
     9361 gatgccactt ttaaagctgt tttttacagt aaatgaacgt ttattattat gacattattt
     9421 cctaaggcct ctagagtaca gcaggatgtg gcgtgtgcat taccgtgtaa ttatgctgac
     9481 tgtaaatgtg catttataga ctgtcagcat gtctgactgt gcgctgttgt gattggtcct
     9541 gcacagacca ag
//
