>Addgene plasmid #109657 | actc1b-mKate2-rab8a | depositor full sequence | sequence record 206594 | Full Sequence
CCACCTAAATTGTAAGCGTTAATATTTTGTTAAAATTCGCGTTAAATTTTTGTTAAATCAGCTCATTTTT
TAACCAATAGGCCGAAATCGGCAAAATCCCTTATAAATCAAAAGAATAGACCGAGATAGGGTTGAGTGTT
GTTCCAGTTTGGAACAAGAGTCCACTATTAAAGAACGTGGACTCCAACGTCAAAGGGCGAAAAACCGTCT
ATCAGGGCGATGGCCCACGCTGGCTAAGAACTCATCAGCCTCCCCGGTCCATCTACCCACGTACCAATGC
ACCAATTGGCCACAATGACGGCTACTACATGGTGCCATTCCTTCCTCTTTATAGGAATGGAGACTACCTC
CTGTCCAACAAGGCTCTTGGATACGAGTACGCCTACCTGTTGGACCCAGGTCATTGCACAACACCAGAAA
TGCCCTCTGATCTGCAAAAGACGTGAATATCTGTTCAGACACCCATATCCACTCTGTTCCACACAGGTCA
GAGGTTTGTCCAGGAGTTCTTGACAGAGGTGTAAAAAGTACTCAAAAATTTTACTCAAGTGAAAGTACAA
GTACTTAGGGAAAATTTTACTCAATTAAAAGTAAAAGTATCTGGCTAGAATCTTACTTGAGTAAAAGTAA
AAAAGTACTCCATTAAAATTGTACTTGAGTATTAAGGAAGTAAAAGTAAAAGCAAGAAAGAAAACTAGAG
ATTCTTGTTTAAGCTTTTAATCTCAAAAAACATTAAATGAAATGCATACAAGGTTTTATCCTGCTTTAGA
ACTGTTTGTATTTAATTATCAAACTATAAGACAGACAATCTAATGCCAGTACACGCTACTCAAAGTTGTA
AAACCTCAGATTTAACTTCAGTAGAAGCTGATTCTCAAAATTGTTAGTGTCAAGCCTAGCTCTTTTGGGG
CTGAAAAGCAATCCTGCAGTGCTGAAAAGCCTCTCACAGGCAGCCGATGCGGGAAGAGGTGTATTAGTCT
TGATAGAGAGGCTGCAAATAGCAGGAAACGTGAGCAGAGACTCCCTGGTGTCTGAAACACAGGCCAGATG
GGCCCTCGAGCAGGAAACAGCTATGACCATGATTACGCCAAGCTATCAACTTTGTATAGAAAAGTTGGCA
CGCGCAGATTCCGTGTGGGCCTGGTAATATCTTACCATTTTAAGCTATTTTAAGATTAGGGAAAAAAATT
AAATAAAACTACTTTAAAATTACTTTCCTTAAAAAGCAACATATTTATTTAGTTTTTGTTTAACTGGCTC
AAGATTGTAATATTTTACTTTTACATGTTTTTTTTAAGTACCTAAATGTGTTCAAAAGTAAAGTATGTTA
TTGTTTTTTTTTTTTTAATGTTAGCTAAGCTTTAAATTGTAATATATTACTTTTAAAAGTGACTTTTTAA
AAATGTAAATAAAAAAGTAACTATAAATGTGTAATGCATGTTATTTCTGTGGGTTTTTTAATTTTCATCT
CAACTGGGCTTACAATTTTAACATAATAAAAATCAAATCAAATCAAATCAGGCCCTTATTTGTCACATAC
ACTCTTGTATACTGAAATAAACTAAATGTTGAGAAAAATTTAAATACACCAAAATAACGCATACCTTTTT
TGTAATTACCTAAGTAAAACATTTAGTTCCTTTTTTAAGTGACTCAAGATTGTAATCTATTAATTGTAAA
AGATAAAACTAGTGATCAATCTGACGTGCTTCTATGCAGCCTGTGAGATTAATTGTGATGTTTAATTATT
AAACAATTTAAATGGATCAAACATTTCACATGTGCTTATTGTGTCCAACAAAACCAGCAGAAGCACTTAA
AAATATTGCATGACAACATGAGTTTTTAATGTAAATTATATATACTTCCTAAACGAAGTTAATCATATTT
TCTAAAATAATAATGTCATTGAAATATTTAAATAAATGATAANCTTTAGTTGATTCAACATAAAATTGAA
AGCAATAAGGACTTTTTTTTTTTTACAGCGGTGAAGCAAAAGCNTGNAAATAATCATATAAATATAATAA
ATAAATAAATAAAATAATGGTTCTTGGTGCAAATATGAACACTTTAAATAAATATAGAATAAATATGATC
AATAAGTCATAACGACGTGTTTTATGTTGATTATAATTTAAACATGTTTCTAACGCAAGTTTTAAAAACT
GTTTTAAAGTATTATTTTAAGTTATAAGATCAATTTGACTCAACATTTTGTAGTGAAAATATGTTGTGTA
AAATTAATATAATATACACTATAAAAATGCAAGGTTCCACACAATTCATTCATGTTGTCCCAACACAAAT
CGATTAAGTTAACAAATATATGTGGATTGAACATAAAAAATTAAGTTGTCCCAATGAAATCTCAAGAATT
GTGTTGTTTCAGCTCATTTTAAATAAGTAGTTTTAACAAGTAAAAAATAACATATTTTTGAGTGTGTATA
TATATATATTTATATATTACAAAATATAATAATATAAAATGTAAAAGATATAAACCATGCTACATATATT
TAAGAGCTATTTTGCACATTACTTTTTTGCAAGCCATTTGAGTGTTTTTTTACAAATATATATTAGCTAA
ATATACAATATCTTAAATATACAATTAATCAGACATGCAAAAAATGCATTTAACCTACATAAAAATACAT
GATCAACATATGTTTTATGCTGATTACAACTAAATCAAACGTAATGAAATTAATTTATAAAAGCGATTTA
AATATGTCAATATTTTAAGTTAAAATCACTTGAAACCTACTATAAATGAACTTAAATTTAAAAAATCTCC
TTTAATTCCAATGCAGCACTGTTGTTTTTTCAGCTGAGGACCCCCGGTGCAGATGGTTGGCCCCCGGCCC
GCTATTCTAAGGAAGCCTTTCTTAATTTTAGGGCGGCGCTGCATGCGCTCAGATCAGATTCACGGGTGGA
GAGGGTTATTTTCTCTTTTTTATTTTTTCTTGCCTGCTCATATTTGGGCCTGTGTGAACCCCAGGCTCCG
CCTCGGCCCCCAGGAGCCGCTCTTATTTAAAGGGGATCCTCGCCTTCAGTCTTCGTCCCAGTGGAAGCAT
CAGTCTTGTGATAACAACTTGGTGAGTCCTACAGACCAGCGCTCGACTCTAGGCTTTAAATGCATTGATT
TCTCTGGATTAGCTACCGGGAGAGTTTTAACTTTGCTTATTAGTCTTGTGCTTGAACTGCTAGGTTTAAA
GAGGGTTTTCTCTAATGCATGCATGAAGCGACAGCTGAAAACCAGAAATAGAGCGTTTGTCCTCCTGTTA
AACTCTAGCCTTTCTTTGGCATTTGTCAGTCCGAGTCTTCAGCTGCCGGCAGGAGATTGGGTTTCAGTAA
CACTTGCTGAGCACAAACTACACGTGCTTCCTTCAGATTTAATTCATTATTAATCATTCTAGATTTAAAT
GATCTTCTTACTCATTGCTGATTATTTTAGCCTTGCGGAGCAGATTAAATGAGCACGTGTTTATTAAGAT
TGATTTAAATATAATTAATATTTCACCACTGTAGTTTTAAAATTGCCTTCTAAGTCATGGTTGATTTTTA
ATAGGTATCGGCTCTAATTAGATTACTATTTTGGTTTTTAAATGTTATTTCTATTTCATTTGTAGGCTCG
TTTTTAATGTGATTTTATTAGATTCTAGTTTTAAAATCATCTTTTAGCCTTACTGAGCAGACTGAATGAA
CATGTTTCATTAAGATTAACTTCATTATAGTTAATTATTTAATCATTCTAGTGGATTATAAATCAGCTCT
ATTTAAATTGATTGTCGTGTTTATTTCTATTTGATTTTTGATTATTTTTTAAGGTCGTTTTTATGTGATT
TTTCCCCGATTCTAATTTTAAACTAATTGTTTGATTTTTATATGATTCGACTCTTTTTAAATGAATTGTT
TTGCTTTTTTTATTGAGCATATATATATATTATACAATTTCAATCAACAATTGTTGTGCTTTTTAAATGT
TGTTTCTATTTCATTTCTAGGGTCGATTTTATTCGATTCTAGTTTTAAAATCGTGATTTCTAACTCCTAA
CCTTACTGAGCAGACTGAATGAACATGTTTCATCAAGATTAACTTCATTATAGTTAATTATTGAATCGGG
CTAGTGGTTTATAAATCAGCTCTATTATAAATTAATTGTCATCATTATTTCTATTTAATTTTTATTATTT
TTTTAGGATTATTTTTAAGGGATTTTTTTCACGTTCTAGTTTTAAACTCAATGCTCATTACTGCTCACCC
TTGCTGAGCAGTCTTTCGTTAAGATTAAATTAATTAATAACCCATTCTAGTTTTAAAACAGTGTCTTAAG
GCATAGCTGATATTTTACAAGTTTACTATTTAATATATCTCCATTTCTTTTTTTAGGGTCGATTTCATCT
GATTTGATTAATTTTTATTATCTTCACTAAGCTTTTTGTTCTAGGTTTTATTCTCAGTATTATTACTGTT
ATATTTGAACTGAATTTCTCCTCATAGTTTATTCATTTTATTTATTTATTTTTTGTTTATTCGCTATTTT
GTATTTTAGTTTTTAATTAGAAATTTTATTAGAATCGTTTTGAACTAGTTTTTATGCACTCTAACATTAA
TATTAAATCATAACTATTATTTTTATTATAATTTATTTGTGTTTATCTTTTTGTGTAGCTTTCATGTGTT
TTTATTTTAGTTTTATTATGTTTGCATTGAATTTTTTGGACTAGTTTATATAACGATATACAGAAAAGCC
ATGACAACAAATGTTTTTATAATACCTATTAAGTATAAGCTAATCAGATTTCCACTATTCTGTTCAAAGT
TAACATTATTAGCCATTCTGATGGATCATTTGACATTTGTCATATGTCTTTATGAACACTGCTCTTTCAG
ATGCCACTTTTAAAGCTGTTTTTTACAGTAAATGAACGTTTATTATTATGACATTATTTCCTAAGGCCTC
TAGAGTACAGCAGGATGTGGCGTGTGCATTACTGTGTAATTATGCTGACTGTAAATGTGCATTTATAGAC
TGTCAGCATGTCTGACTGTGCGCTGTTGTGATTTGTCCTGCACAGACCAAGGCAAGTTTGTACAAAAAAG
CAGGCTGCCACCATGGTGAGCGAGCTGATTAAGGAGAACATGCACATGAAGCTGTACATGGAGGGCACCG
TGAACAACCACCACTTCAAGTGCACATCCGAGGGCGAAGGCAAGCCCTACGAGGGCACCCAGACCATGAG
AATCAAGGCGGTCGAGGGCGGCCCTCTCCCCTTCGCCTTCGACATCCTGGCTACCAGCTTCATGTACGGC
AGCAAAACCTTCATCAACCACACCCAGGGCATCCCCGACTTCTTTAAGCAGTCCTTCCCCGAGGGCTTCA
CATGGGAGAGAGTCACCACATACGAAGACGGGGGCGTGCTGACCGCTACCCAGGACACCAGCCTCCAGGA
CGGCTGCCTCATCTACAACGTCAAGATCAGAGGGGTGAACTTCCCATCCAACGGCCCTGTGATGCAGAAG
AAAACACTCGGCTGGGAGGCCTCCACCGAGACCCTGTACCCCGCTGACGGCGGCCTGGAAGGCAGAGCCG
ACATGGCCCTGAAGCTCGTGGGCGGGGGCCACCTGATCTGCAACTTGAAGACCACATACAGATCCAAGAA
ACCCGCTAAGAACCTCAAGATGCCCGGCGTCTACTATGTGGACAGAAGACTGGAAAGAATCAAGGAGGCC
GACAAAGAGACCTACGTCGAGCAGCACGAGGTGGCTGTGGCCAGATACTGCGACCTCCCTAGCAAACTGG
GGCACAGAGACCCAGCTTTCTTGTACAAAGTGGTGGCGAAGACCTACGATTATTTGTTTAAACTGCTGTT
AATCGGGGATTCCGGAGTCGGGAAGACCTGTGTGCTGTTCAGATTCTCAGAGGATGCCTTTAACTCGACA
TTTATCTCGACGATAGGTATCGATTTCAAGATCAGGACAATAGAACTAGATGGCAAGAAGATAAAGTTAC
AGATATGGGACACGGCAGGACAGGAACGATTTCGGACGATCACGACAGCATATTACAGAGGTGCAATGGG
TATTATGCTGGTTTATGATATCACCAATGAGAAGTCATTTGACAACATCAAAAACTGGATCCGAAACATA
GAGGAGCATGCATCAGCTGATGTGGAAAAGATGATTTTGGGGAACAAATGTGACATTAATGAGAAGAGGC
AGGTGTCTAAAGACAGAGGCGAGAAGCTGGCGTTAGAGTACGGCATCAAGTTCATGGAGACAAGTGCAAA
GGCTAATATCAACGTTGAGAATGCTTTCTTAACACTCGCCAGAGACATAAAAGCAAAGATGGACACAAAA
TTGGAGGGAAACAATCCTCAGGGCAGCAACCACGGTGTGAAAATTACCACTGAACAGCCGAAAAAGAGCA
GCTTCTTTCGCTGTGTGCTACTGTGACAACTTTATTATACATAGTTGATAATTCACTGGCCGTCGTTTTA
CGGTACCATCGATGATGATCCAGACATGATAAGATACATTGATGAGTTTGGACAAACCACAACTAGAATG
CAGTGAAAAAAATGCTTTATTTGTGAAATTTGTGATGCTATTGCTTTATTTGTAACCATTATAAGCTGCA
ATAAACAAGTTAACAACAACAATTGCATTCATTTTATGTTTCAGGTTCAGGGGGAGGTGTGGGAGGTTTT
TTAAAGCAAGTAAAACCTCTACAAATGTGGTATGGCTGATTATGATCCTCTAGATCAGATCTGCGAAGAT
ACGGCCACGGGTGCTCTTGATCCTGTGGCTGATTTTGGACTGTGCTGCTCGCAGCTGCTGATGAATCACA
TACTTCCTCCATTTTCTTCCACTGATTGACTGTTATAATTTCCCTAATTTCCAGGTCAAGGTGCTGTGCA
TTGTGGTAATAGATGTGACATGACGTCACTTCCAAAGGACCAATGAACATGTCTGACCAATTTCATATAA
TGTGAAAACGATTTTCATAGGCAGAATAAATAACATTTAAATTAAACTGGGCATCAGCGCAATTCAATTG
GTTTGGTAATAGCAAGGGAAAATAGAATGAAGTGATCTCCAAAAAATAAGTACTTTTTGACTGTAAATAA
AATTGTAAGGAGTAAAAAGTACTTTTTTTTCTAAAAAAATGTAATTAAGTAAAAGTAAAAGTATTGATTT
TTAATTGTACTCAAGTAAAGTAAAAATCCCCAAAAATAATACTTAAGTACAGTAATCAAGTAAAATTACT
CAAGTACTTTACACCTCTGGTTCTTGACCCCCTACCTTCAGCAAGCCCAGCAGATCCACTAGTTCTAGAG
CGGCCGCCACCGCGGTGGAGCTCCAGCTTTTGTTCCCTTTAGTGAGGGTTAATTGCGCGCTTGGCGTAAT
CATGGTCATAGCTGTTTCCTGTGTGAAATTGTTATCCGCTCACAATTCCACACAACATACGAGCCGGAAG
CATAAAGTGTAAAGCCTGGGGTGCCTAATGAGTGAGCTAACTCACATTAATTGCGTTGCGCTCACTGCCC
GCTTTCCAGTCGGGAAACCTGTCGTGCCAGCTGCATTAATGAATCGGCCAACGCGCGGGGAGAGGCGGTT
TGCGTATTGGGCGCTCTTCCGCTTCCTCGCTCACTGACTCGCTGCGCTCGGTCGTTCGGCTGCGGCGAGC
GGTATCAGCTCACTCAAAGGCGGTAATACGGTTATCCACAGAATCAGGGGATAACGCAGGAAAGAACATG
TGAGCAAAAGGCCAGCAAAAGGCCAGGAACCGTAAAAAGGCCGCGTTGCTGGCGTTTTTCCATAGGCTCC
GCCCCCCTGACGAGCATCACAAAAATCGACGCTCAAGTCAGAGGTGGCGAAACCCGACAGGACTATAAAG
ATACCAGGCGTTTCCCCCTGGAAGCTCCCTCGTGCGCTCTCCTGTTCCGACCCTGCCGCTTACCGGATAC
CTGTCCGCCTTTCTCCCTTCGGGAAGCGTGGCGCTTTCTCATAGCTCACGCTGTAGGTATCTCAGTTCGG
TGTAGGTCGTTCGCTCCAAGCTGGGCTGTGTGCACGAACCCCCCGTTCAGCCCGACCGCTGCGCCTTATC
CGGTAACTATCGTCTTGAGTCCAACCCGGTAAGACACGACTTATCGCCACTGGCAGCAGCCACTGGTAAC
AGGATTAGCAGAGCGAGGTATGTAGGCGGTGCTACAGAGTTCTTGAAGTGGTGGCCTAACTACGGCTACA
CTAGAAGGACAGTATTTGGTATCTGCGCTCTGCTGAAGCCAGTTACCTTCGGAAAAAGAGTTGGTAGCTC
TTGATCCGGCAAACAAACCACCGCTGGTAGCGGTGGTTTTTTTGTTTGCAAGCAGCAGATTACGCGCAGA
AAAAAAGGATCTCAAGAAGATCCTTTGATCTTTTCTACGGGGTCTGACGCTCAGTGGAACGAAAACTCAC
GTTAAGGGATTTTGGTCATGAGATTATCAAAAAGGATCTTCACCTAGATCCTTTTAAATTAAAAATGAAG
TTTTAAATCAATCTAAAGTATATATGAGTAAACTTGGTCTGACAGTTACCAATGCTTAATCAGTGAGGCA
CCTATCTCAGCGATCTGTCTATTTCGTTCATCCATAGTTGCCTGACTCCCCGTCGTGTAGATAACTACGA
TACGGGAGGGCTTACCATCTGGCCCCAGTGCTGCAATGATACCGCGAGACCCACGCTCACCGGCTCCAGA
TTTATCAGCAATAAACCAGCCAGCCGGAAGGGCCGAGCGCAGAAGTGGTCCTGCAACTTTATCCGCCTCC
ATCCAGTCTATTAATTGTTGCCGGGAAGCTAGAGTAAGTAGTTCGCCAGTTAATAGTTTGCGCAACGTTG
TTGCCATTGCTACAGGCATCGTGGTGTCACGCTCGTCGTTTGGTATGGCTTCATTCAGCTCCGGTTCCCA
ACGATCAAGGCGAGTTACATGATCCCCCATGTTGTGCAAAAAAGCGGTTAGCTCCTTCGGTCCTCCGATC
GTTGTCAGAAGTAAGTTGGCCGCAGTGTTATCACTCATGGTTATGGCAGCACTGCATAATTCTCTTACTG
TCATGCCATCCGTAAGATGCTTTTCTGTGACTGGTGAGTACTCAACCAAGTCATTCTGAGAATAGTGTAT
GCGGCGACCGAGTTGCTCTTGCCCGGCGTCAATACGGGATAATACCGCGCCACATAGCAGAACTTTAAAA
GTGCTCATCATTGGAAAACGTTCTTCGGGGCGAAAACTCTCAAGGATCTTACCGCTGTTGAGATCCAGTT
CGATGTAACCCACTCGTGCACCCAACTGATCTTCAGCATCTTTTACTTTCACCAGCGTTTCTGGGTGAGC
AAAAACAGGAAGGCAAAATGCCGCAAAAAAGGGAATAAGGGCGACACGGAAATGTTGAATACTCATACTC
TTCCTTTTTCAATATTATTGAAGCATTTATCAGGGTTATTGTCTCATGAGCGGATACATATTTGAATGTA
TTTAGAAAAATAAACAAATAGGGGTTCCGCGCACATTTCCCCGAAAAGTG
Features (pLannotate 1.2.2; 21 found; start..end, strand, type, name):
      7..228     -  rep_origin     M13 ori (fragment): M13 bacteriophage origin of replication; arrow indicates direction of (+) strand synthesis
    228..515     +  CDS            tyr (fragment): TYRO_ORYLA - Also known as tyro. Experimental evidence at transcript level: Swiss-Prot protein existence level 2. This is a copper-containing oxidase that functions in the formation of pigments such as melanins and other polyphenolic compounds. From Oryzias latipes (Japanese rice fish) (Japanese killifish).
   1097..1117    +  protein_bind   attB4: mutant version of attB; core recombination site for the Gateway® BP reaction BP Clonase™
   2025..2041    -  promoter       copia promoter (fragment): strong promoter from the Drosophila transposable element copia (Sinclair et al., 1986)
   5093..5113    +  protein_bind   attB1: mutant version of attB; core recombination site for the Gateway® BP reaction BP Clonase™
   5123..5818    +  CDS            mKate2: mKate2 is a basic (constitutively fluorescent) red fluorescent protein published in 2009, derived from Entacmaea quadricolor. It is reported to be a rapidly-maturing monomer with moderate acid sensitivity.
   5820..5844    -  protein_bind   attB2: mutant version of attB; recombination site for the Gateway® BP reaction BP Clonase™
   5846..6463    +  CDS            RAB8A: RAB8A_CANLF - Also known as MEL, RAB8. Experimental evidence at protein level: Swiss-Prot protein existence level 1. The small GTPases Rab are key regulators of intracellular membrane trafficking, from the formation of transport vesicles to their fusion with membranes. Rabs cycle between an inactive GDP-bound form and an active GTP-bound form that is able to recruit to membranes different sets of downstream effectors directly responsible for vesicle formation, movement, tethering and fusion. That Rab is involved in polarized vesicular trafficking and neurotransmitter release. Together with RAB
   6467..6487    -  protein_bind   attB3: mutant version of attB; core recombination site for the Gateway® BP reaction BP Clonase™
   6491..6511    +  CDS            lacZα (fragment): LacZα fragment of β-galactosidase; lacZ fragment
   6527..6661    -  polyA_signal   SV40 poly(A) signal: SV40 polyadenylation signal
   6684..6767    -  CDS            large T antigen (fragment): large T antigen from SV40 (simian virus 40)
   7333..7373    -  misc_feature   MCS (fragment): pBluescript multiple cloning site
   7386..7404    -  promoter       T3 promoter: promoter for bacteriophage T3 RNA polymerase
   7449..7465    -  protein_bind   lac operator: The lac repressor binds to the lac operator to inhibit transcription in E. coli. This inhibition can be relieved by adding lactose or isopropyl-β-D-thiogalactopyranoside (IPTG). lac repressor encoded by lacI
   7473..7503    -  promoter       lac promoter: promoter for the E. coli lac operon
   7518..7539    -  protein_bind   CAP binding site: CAP binding activates transcription in the presence of cAMP. E. coli catabolite activator protein
   7552..7644    -  CDS            lacI (fragment): lac repressor; lacI; The lac repressor binds to the lac operator to inhibit transcription in E. coli. This inhibition can be relieved by adding lactose or isopropyl-β-D-thiogalactopyranoside (IPTG).
   7827..8415    -  rep_origin     ori: high-copy-number ColE1/pMB1/pBR322/pUC origin of replication
   8586..9446    -  CDS            AmpR: β-lactamase; bla; confers resistance to ampicillin, carbenicillin, and related antibiotics
   9447..9551    -  promoter       AmpR promoter: bla
