[The description below was written by a language model from this plasmid's Addgene catalogue record, the feature table of its GenBank file and pLannotate feature annotations shown in this document.]
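Description:
actc1b-mKate2-rab8a is a zebrafish expression plasmid assembled by Gateway cloning in the pDEST-actc1b-mKate2-ccdb destination backbone. It directs muscle-specific production of zebrafish rab8a fused at its N terminus to the monomeric far-red fluorescent protein mKate2. In bacteria it is maintained as a high-copy plasmid through a ColE1/pUC-type origin and selected with ampicillin via the bla (AmpR) gene and its promoter. pBluescript-derived remnants (lac promoter and operator, CAP site, T3 promoter, MCS fragment, M13/f1 origin fragment) surround the cassette and play no part in expression in fish.

The expression cassette follows a multisite Gateway layout. A region of roughly 4 kb between attB4 and attB1 is not annotated as a promoter in either feature table, but by the construct name and stated purpose it corresponds to the actc1b muscle promoter. After attB1 come a Kozak consensus and the mammalian codon-optimized mKate2 coding sequence, then attB2, then the rab8a open reading frame (identified by homology as RAB8A, a small GTPase regulating polarized vesicular trafficking), then attB3 and an SV40 polyadenylation signal. The attB2 site therefore lies between the fluorescent protein and the Rab in the fusion. One annotation also detects a fragment matching medaka tyrosinase sequence just outside the cassette; the record does not explain its role.

The two sequence records differ slightly in length (9,552 versus 9,570 nt) and in start coordinate but describe the same arrangement. The construct belongs to a plasmid set for in vivo cell biology in zebrafish and allows live imaging of rab8a localization in muscle fibres. The associated study concerned T-tubule formation.
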