Addgene plasmid #109657: actc1b-mKate2-rab8a
Purpose: Muscle specific zebrafish expression of mKate2 fused to rab8a
Depositing lab: Rob Parton. Depositing organization: University of Queensland, Institute for Molecular Bioscience. Publication: In vivo cell biological screening identifies an endocytic capture mechanism for T-tubule formation. Hall TE, Martel N, Ariotti N, Xiong Z, Lo HP, Ferguson C, Rae J, Lim YW, Parton RG. Nat Commun. 2020 Jul 24;11(1):3711. doi: 10.1038/s41467-020-17486-w. PubMed 32709891.
Backbone
  Vector backbone: pDEST-actc1b-mKate2-ccdb
  Vector type: Zebrafish plasmids
Growth in bacteria
  Bacterial resistance: Ampicillin, 100 μg/mL
  Growth temperature: 37°C
  Growth strain: DH5alpha
  Copy number: High Copy
Gene/Insert
  Gene/Insert name: rab8a
  Species: D. rerio (zebrafish)
  Entrez Gene: rab8a (a.k.a. ra, rab8, zgc:162699)
  Tag / fusion protein: mKate2 (N terminal on insert)
  Cloning method: Gateway Cloning
Terms and licenses: Academic/Nonprofit Terms; Industry Terms: Not Available to Industry
How to cite: actc1b-mKate2-rab8a was a gift from Rob Parton (Addgene plasmid # 109657 ; http://n2t.net/addgene:109657 ; RRID:Addgene_109657)
